>Addgene plasmid #120369 | pVC-CRISPR | addgene full sequence | sequence record 235293 | Addgene NGS Result
AAATACAATAATATGACTGTATTTAGCCCCTAATTTATTTAGTAACTGTAGGGATTATGAGTTTTAGCCT
TATAAACCCTTCCAATAATGGGCCAGAGTTTGGTATTGATCCTTATAAACCCTTCCAATAATGGGCCGGC
ACTTCTATCTGGAACCTTATAAACCCTTCCAATAATGGAGAATAGCAAATATCATATTGATTGTCAATAA
AAAATTAGAAAGTTTGATGCTAAATTGAAGAATAAATTAATTGGAAAAATGGATTAAAACACTACAAAGC
ATGAAGTTGAGGATTCGGCTATTTTCAGCCGAGAGCGTAGAGGTAAATTCTATCGCTGAGACGATTGACA
ATAAGAGTGTAGTTTAAGTTTCTCTCTAAAGGGAAAAGTGACAATTCTTCGGCTGCAAGAGACAAAAAGG
ATTGTCCTCATTGATTTACTTTAGGTAAAATTACCAGATTAGGGTTCTGTTGGACTCTTCTAACTTTCGG
AGAAAAAACTAGAGTCACACTGGCTCACCTTCGGGTGGGCCTTTCTGCATAACAATTTCACACAGGAAAC
AGCTATGACCATGATTACGCCAAGCTTGCATGCCTGCAGGTCGACTCTAGAGGATCCCCGGGTACCGAGC
TCGAATTCACTGGCCGTCGTTTTACAACGTCGTGACTGGGAAAACCCTGGCGTTACCCAACTTAATCGCC
TTGCAGCACATCCCCCTTTCGCCAGCTGGCGTAATAGCGAAGAGGCCCGCACCGATCGCCCTTCCCAACA
GTTGCGCAGCCTGAATGGCGAATGGCGCCTGATGCGGTATTTTCTCCTTACGCATCTGTGCGGTATTTCA
CACCGCATATGGTGCACTCTCAGTACAATCTGCTCTGATGCCGCATAGTTAAGCCAGCCCCGACACCCGC
CAACACCCGCTGACGCGCCCTGACGGGCTTGTCTGCTCCCGGCATCCGCTTACAGACAAGCTGTGACCGT
CTCCGGGAGCTGCATGTGTCAGAGGTTTTCACCGTCATCACCGAAACGCGCGAGACGAAAGGGCCTCGTG
ATACGCCTATTTTTATAGGTTAATGTCATGATAATAATGGTTTCTTAGACGTCAGGTGGCACTTTTCGGG
GAAATGTGCGCGGAACCCCTATTTGTTTATTTTTCTAAATACATTCAAATATGTATCCGCTCATGAGACA
ATAACCCTGATAAATGCTTCAATAATATTGAAAAAGGAAGAGTATGAGTATTCAACATTTCCGTGTCGCC
CTTATTCCCTTTTTTGCGGCATTTTGCCTTCCTGTTTTTGCTCACCCAGAAACGCTGGTGAAAGTAAAAG
ATGCTGAAGATCAGTTGGGTGCACGAGTGGGTTACATCGAACTGGATCTCAACAGCGGTAAGATCCTTGA
GAGTTTTCGCCCCGAAGAACGTTTTCCAATGATGAGCACTTTTAAAGTTCTGCTATGTGGCGCGGTATTA
TCCCGTATTGACGCCGGGCAAGAGCAACTCGGTCGCCGCATACACTATTCTCAGAATGACTTGGTTGAGT
ACTCACCAGTCACAGAAAAGCATCTTACGGATGGCATGACAGTAAGAGAATTATGCAGTGCTGCCATAAC
CATGAGTGATAACACTGCGGCCAACTTACTTCTGACAACGATCGGAGGACCGAAGGAGCTAACCGCTTTT
TTGCACAACATGGGGGATCATGTAACTCGCCTTGATCGTTGGGAACCGGAGCTGAATGAAGCCATACCAA
ACGACGAGCGTGACACCACGATGCCTGTAGCAATGGCAACAACGTTGCGCAAACTATTAACTGGCGAACT
ACTTACTCTAGCTTCCCGGCAACAATTAATAGACTGGATGGAGGCGGATAAAGTTGCAGGACCACTTCTG
CGCTCGGCCCTTCCGGCTGGCTGGTTTATTGCTGATAAATCTGGAGCCGGTGAGCGTGGGTCTCGCGGTA
TCATTGCAGCACTGGGGCCAGATGGTAAGCCCTCCCGTATCGTAGTTATCTACACGACGGGGAGTCAGGC
AACTATGGATGAACGAAATAGACAGATCGCTGAGATAGGTGCCTCACTGATTAAGCATTGGTAACTGTCA
GACCAAGTTTACTCATATATACTTTAGATTGATTTAAAACTTCATTTTTAATTTAAAAGGATCTAGGTGA
AGATCCTTTTTGATAATCTCATGACCAAAATCCCTTAACGTGAGTTTTCGTTCCACTGAGCGTCAGACCC
CGTAGAAAAGATCAAAGGATCTTCTTGAGATCCTTTTTTTCTGCGCGTAATCTGCTGCTTGCAAACAAAA
AAACCACCGCTACCAGCGGTGGTTTGTTTGCCGGATCAAGAGCTACCAACTCTTTTTCCGAAGGTAACTG
GCTTCAGCAGAGCGCAGATACCAAATACTGTTCTTCTAGTGTAGCCGTAGTTAGGCCACCACTTCAAGAA
CTCTGTAGCACCGCCTACATACCTCGCTCTGCTAATCCTGTTACCAGTGGCTGCTGCCAGTGGCGATAAG
TCGTGTCTTACCGGGTTGGACTCAAGACGATAGTTACCGGATAAGGCGCAGCGGTCGGGCTGAACGGGGG
GTTCGTGCACACAGCCCAGCTTGGAGCGAACGACCTACACCGAACTGAGATACCTACAGCGTGAGCTATG
AGAAAGCGCCACGCTTCCCGAAGGGAGAAAGGCGGACAGGTATCCGGTAAGCGGCAGGGTCGGAACAGGA
GAGCGCACGAGGGAGCTTCCAGGGGGAAACGCCTGGTATCTTTATAGTCCTGTCGGGTTTCGCCACCTCT
GACTTGAGCGTCGATTTTTGTGATGCTCGTCAGGGGGGCGGAGCCTATGGAAAAACGCCAGCAACGCGGC
CTTTTTACGGTTCCTGGCCTTTTGCTGGCCTTTTGCTCACATGTTCTTTCCTGCGTTATCCCCTGATTCT
GTGGATAACCGTATTACCGCCTTTGAGTGAGCTGATACCGCTCGCCGCAGCCGAACGACCGAGCGCAGCG
AGTCAGTGAGCGAGGAAGCGGAAGAGCGCCCAATACGCAAACCGCTACGTGCCGATCAACGTATCATTTT
CGCCAGATATCGACGAAGAGCCTTCATCACAGAAAGCTTGAGGAAGAGCGTCTCCGGAGTCCGGAGACGC
TGCAATGATGGTCATATACGATAAATTAGGGACGCAGAAGACCGATCCTTCCCGGATCAACAATGGACGT
CTAGAAAGCAGGTCTTCTTTACTTTCCTTATAAACCCTTCCAATAATGGGGAGACCACGACAGGTCTCCC
TTATAAACCCTTCCAATAATGGGCCAGAGTTTGGTATTGATCCTTATAAACCCTTCCAATAATGGGAGAC
TAGCAAATATCTATTTGAAAGTCAATTATAAAAGTATAATAAATTTGTTTAATATGTGATTAAACTTGAT
AGAAAATATATTAAAAAGTTAAATAAATGGTGAGGGGCT
Features (pLannotate 1.2.2; 8 found; start..end, strand, type, name):
    512..538     +  terminator     T7Te terminator: phage T7 early transcription terminator
    582..638     -  misc_feature   MCS: pUC18/19 multiple cloning site
    635..792     +  CDS            lacZα (fragment): LacZα fragment of β-galactosidase; lacZ fragment
    798..897     -  misc_feature   bom (fragment): basis of mobility region from pBR322
    999..1034    -  CDS            rop (fragment): Rop protein, which maintains plasmids at low copy number; rop
   1129..1233    +  promoter       AmpR promoter: bla
   1234..2094    +  CDS            AmpR: β-lactamase; bla; confers resistance to ampicillin, carbenicillin, and related antibiotics
   2265..2853    +  rep_origin     ori: high-copy-number ColE1/pMB1/pBR322/pUC origin of replication
