[The description below was written by a language model from this plasmid's Addgene catalogue record and pLannotate feature annotations shown in this document.]
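Description:
pVC-CRISPR is a small (about 3.5 kb) bacterial plasmid built on the pUC19 cloning backbone and catalogued as a CRISPR-type vector. It is propagated in E. coli as a high-copy plasmid through the ColE1/pMB1-derived pUC origin, and it is selected with ampicillin through a β-lactamase (AmpR) gene driven by its native bla promoter. The feature annotation also picks up typical pUC19 remnants: the multiple cloning site, a fragment of the lacZα coding region, and short fragments of the pBR322 bom and rop regions. The bom and rop pieces are partial matches and are unlikely to be functional. A phage T7 early (T7Te) transcription terminator is annotated near the cloning region.

The payload consists of two inserts, named CRISPR1 (about 400 bp) and CRISPR2 (about 550 bp). The record describes them as shortened versions of the two natural CRISPR arrays from a type V-C CRISPR system. Neither array was recognised by the automated annotation, so their exact positions, their repeat and spacer content, and any leader sequences are not documented in the feature table. They presumably occupy the unannotated stretches of the plasmid. The source organism is not stated, and no cas genes or expression promoters for the arrays are recorded.

The stated purpose is to supply these arrays as a template for preparing a sequencing library. Given the associated work on a type V-C mini-integrase, the plasmid plausibly serves as a target substrate carrying CRISPR arrays in spacer integration experiments that are read out by deep sequencing, although the record does not spell out this use.
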