Addgene plasmid #120369: pVC-CRISPR
Purpose: Plasmid containing shortened versions of both natural V-C CRISPR arrays for preparing sequencing library
Depositing lab: Jennifer Doudna. Depositing organization: University of California, Berkeley. Publication: A Functional Mini-Integrase in a Two-Protein-type V-C CRISPR System. Wright AV, Wang JY, Burstein D, Harrington LB, Paez-Espino D, Kyrpides NC, Iavarone AT, Banfield JF, Doudna JA. Mol Cell. 2019 Feb 21;73(4):727-737.e3. doi: 10.1016/j.molcel.2018.12.015. Epub 2019 Jan 29. PubMed 30709710.
Backbone
  Vector backbone: pUC19
  Backbone size w/o insert (bp): 2517
  Total vector size (bp): 3469
  Vector type: CRISPR
Growth in bacteria
  Bacterial resistance: Ampicillin, 100 μg/mL
  Growth temperature: 37°C
  Growth strain: DH5alpha
  Copy number: High Copy
Gene/Insert 1
  Gene/Insert name: CRISPR1
  Insert size (bp): 403
Gene/Insert 2
  Gene/Insert name: CRISPR2
  Insert size (bp): 549
Terms and licenses: Academic/Nonprofit Terms; Industry Terms: Not Available to Industry
How to cite: pVC-CRISPR was a gift from Jennifer Doudna (Addgene plasmid # 120369 ; http://n2t.net/addgene:120369 ; RRID:Addgene_120369)
